>Addgene plasmid #251979 | pPT24-mtArg8m-V5 | addgene full sequence | sequence record 500926 | Addgene NGS Result
GTGGCACTTTTCGGGGAAATGTGCGCGGAACCCCTATTTGTTTATTTTTCTAAATACATTCAAATATGTA
TCCGCTCATGAGACAATAACCCTGATAAATGCTTCAATAATATTGAAAAAGGAAGAGTATGAGTATTCAA
CATTTCCGTGTCGCCCTTATTCCCTTTTTTGCGGCATTTTGCCTTCCTGTTTTTGCTCACCCAGAAACGC
TGGTGAAAGTAAAAGATGCTGAAGATCAGTTGGGTGCACGAGTGGGTTACATCGAACTGGATCTCAACAG
CGGTAAGATCCTTGAGAGTTTTCGCCCCGAAGAACGTTTTCCAATGATGAGCACTTTTAAAGTTCTGCTA
TGTGGCGCGGTATTATCCCGTATTGACGCCGGGCAAGAGCAACTCGGTCGCCGCATACACTATTCTCAGA
ATGACTTGGTTGAGTACTCACCAGTCACAGAAAAGCATCTTACGGATGGCATGACAGTAAGAGAATTATG
CAGTGCTGCCATAACCATGAGTGATAACACTGCGGCCAACTTACTTCTGACAACGATCGGAGGACCGAAG
GAGCTAACCGCTTTTTTGCACAACATGGGGGATCATGTAACTCGCCTTGATCGTTGGGAACCGGAGCTGA
ATGAAGCCATACCAAACGACGAGCGTGACACCACGATGCCTGTAGCAATGGCAACAACGTTGCGCAAACT
ATTAACTGGCGAACTACTTACTCTAGCTTCCCGGCAACAATTAATAGACTGGATGGAGGCGGATAAAGTT
GCAGGACCACTTCTGCGCTCGGCCCTTCCGGCTGGCTGGTTTATTGCTGATAAATCTGGAGCCGGTGAGC
GTGGGTCTCGCGGTATCATTGCAGCACTGGGGCCAGATGGTAAGCCCTCCCGTATCGTAGTTATCTACAC
GACGGGGAGTCAGGCAACTATGGATGAACGAAATAGACAGATCGCTGAGATAGGTGCCTCACTGATTAAG
CATTGGTAACTGTCAGACCAAGTTTACTCATATATACTTTAGATTGATTTAAAACTTCATTTTTAATTTA
AAAGGATCTAGGTGAAGATCCTTTTTGATAATCTCATGACCAAAATCCCTTAACGTGAGTTTTCGTTCCA
CTGAGCGTCAGACCCCGTAGAAAAGATCAAAGGATCTTCTTGAGATCCTTTTTTTCTGCGCGTAATCTGC
TGCTTGCAAACAAAAAAACCACCGCTACCAGCGGTGGTTTGTTTGCCGGATCAAGAGCTACCAACTCTTT
TTCCGAAGGTAACTGGCTTCAGCAGAGCGCAGATACCAAATACTGTTCTTCTAGTGTAGCCGTAGTTAGG
CCACCACTTCAAGAACTCTGTAGCACCGCCTACATACCTCGCTCTGCTAATCCTGTTACCAGTGGCTGCT
GCCAGTGGCGATAAGTCGTGTCTTACCGGGTTGGACTCAAGACGATAGTTACCGGATAAGGCGCAGCGGT
CGGGCTGAACGGGGGGTTCGTGCACACAGCCCAGCTTGGAGCGAACGACCTACACCGAACTGAGATACCT
ACAGCGTGAGCTATGAGAAAGCGCCACGCTTCCCGAAGGGAGAAAGGCGGACAGGTATCCGGTAAGCGGC
AGGGTCGGAACAGGAGAGCGCACGAGGGAGCTTCCAGGGGGAAACGCCTGGTATCTTTATAGTCCTGTCG
GGTTTCGCCACCTCTGACTTGAGCGTCGATTTTTGTGATGCTCGTCAGGGGGGCGGAGCCTATGGAAAAA
CGCCAGCAACGCGGCCTTTTTACGGTTCCTGGCCTTTTGCTGGCCTTTTGCTCACATGTTCTTTCCTGCG
TTATCCCCTGATTCTGTGGATAACCGTATTACCGCCTTTGAGTGAGCTGATACCGCTCGCCGCAGCCGAA
CGACCGAGCGCAGCGAGTCAGTGAGCGAGGAAGCGGAAGAGCGCCCAATACGCAAACCGCCTCTCCCCGC
GCGTTGGCCGATTCATTAATGCAGCTGGCACGACAGGTTTCCCGACTGGAAAGCGGGCAGTGAGCGCAAC
GCAATTAATGTGAGTTAGCTCACTCATTAGGCACCCCAGGCTTTACACTTTATGCTTCCGGCTCGTATGT
TGTGTGGAATTGTGAGCGGATAACAATTTCACACAGGAAACAGCTATGACCATGATTACGCCAAGCTCGA
AATTAACCCTCACTAAAGGGAACAAAAGCTGGTACCGGGCCCCCCCTCGAGGTCGACGGTATCGATAAGC
TTATCGGCGGGGACCCCGAAGGAGTATAAATAAAAATTAATAATATATTATATATATATTATATTAATAA
TAATAATAATAATAATAAATAATAACTCCTTGCTTCATACCTTTATAAATAAGGTAATCACTAATATATT
ATAATAATAATAATTATATTTATAATTTATATATTTATATATATAAAAATTATATATATTATATATAATC
TAAATATTATATATTTTAATAAATATTAATATATATGATATGAATATTATTAGTTTTCGGGAAGCGGGAA
TTCATAAATTTTAATTAAAAGTAGTATTAACATATTATAAATAGACAAAAGAGTCTAAAGGTTAAGATTT
ATTCATATGTTCAAAAGATATTTATCATCAACATCATCAAGAAGATTCACATCAATCTTAGAAGAAAAAG
CTTTTCAAGTAACAACATATTCAAGACCTGAAGATTTATGTATCACAAGAGGTAAAAATGCTAAATTATA
TGATGATGTAAATGGTAAAGAATATATCGATTTCACAGCTGGTATTGCTGTAACAGCTTTAGGTCATGCT
AATCCTAAAGTAGCTGAAATCTTACATCATCAAGCTAATAAATTAGTACATTCATCAAATTTATATTTCA
CAAAAGAATGTTTAGATTTATCAGAAAAAATCGTAGAAAAAACAAAACAATTCGGTGGTCAACATGATGC
TTCAAGAGTATTCTTATGTAATTCAGGTACCGAAGCTAATGAAGCTGCATTAAAATTCGCTAAAAAACAT
GGTATCATGAAAAATCCTAGTAAACAAGGTATTGTAGCTTTCGAAAATTCATTCCATGGTAGAACAATGG
GTGCTTTATCAGTAACATAAAATTCAAAATATAGGACACCTTTCGGTGATTTAGTACCTCATGTATCATT
CTTAAATTTAAATGATGAAATGACAAAATTACAATCATATATCGAAACAAAAAAAGATGAAATCGCTGGT
TTAATCGTAGAACCTATTCAAGGTGAAGGTGGTGTATTTCCTGTAGAAGTAGAAAAATTAACTGGTTTAA
AAAAAATCTGTCAAGATAATGATGTAATCGTAATTCATGATGAAATTCAATGTGGTTTAGGTAGATCAGG
TAAATTATGAGCTCATGCTTATTTACCTTCAGAAGCTCATCCTGATATTTTCACATCAGCTAAAGCATTA
GGTAATGGTTTCCCTATTGCTGCTACAATCGTAAATGAAAAAGTAAATAATGCTTTAAGAGTAGGTGATC
ATGGTACAACATATGGTGGTAATCCTTTAGCTTGTTCAGTATCAAATTATGTATTAGATACAATTGCTGA
TGAAGCATTCTTAAAACAAGTATCAAAAAAATCAGATATCTTACAAAAAAGATTGAGAGAAATCCAAGCT
AAATATCCTAATCAAATCAAAACAATCAGAGGTAAAGGTTTAATGTTAGGTGCTGAATTTGTAGAACCTC
CAACAGAAGTAATCAAAAAAGCTAGAGAATTAGGTTTATTAATCATCACAGCTGGTAAATCAACAGTAAG
ATTCGTACCTGCTTTAACAATCGAAGATGAATTAATCGAAGAAGGTATGGATGCTTTCGAAAAAGCTATC
GAAGCTGTATATGCTGGCAAGCCCATCCCCAACCCCTTGTTAGGCTTAGACAGCACCTAACTCGAGTTAA
TATTTACTTATTATTAATATTTTTAATTATTAAAAATAATAATAATAATAATAATTATAATAATATTCTT
AAATATAATAAAGATATAGATTTATATTCTATTCAATCACCTTATGAATTCCGTAAGGAGTGAGGGACCC
CTCCCTATACTAACGGGAGGGGGACCGAACCCCGAAGGAGTTTTATTTTTAGTATTTTATAAAATATATA
TTTATATGATTAATAATATTATATATATTATTTATAAAAATAATATATAATTTTAATTATTTTTAATAAA
AAAAGGTGGGGTTTGGTAATATAATATTTTTATTTTATTTATAATATATAATAATAAATTATAAATAAAT
TTTAATTAAAAGTAGTATTAACATATTATAAATAGACAAAAGAGTCTAAAGGTTAAGATTTATTAAAATG
TTAGATTTATTAAGATTACAATTAACAACATTCATTATGAATGATGTACCAACACCTTATGCATGTTATT
TTCAGGATTCAGCAACACCAAATCAAGAAGGTATTTTAGAATTACATGATAATATTATGTTTTATTTATT
AGTTATTTTAGGTTTAGTATCTTGAATGTTATATACAATTGTTATAACATATTCAAAAAATCCTATTGCA
TATAAATATATTAAACATGGACAAACTATTGAAGTTATTTGAACAATTTTTCCAGCTGTAATTTTATTAA
TTATTGCTTTCCCTTCATTTATTTTATTATATTTATGTGATGAAGTTATTTCACCAGCTATAACTATTAA
AGCTATTGGATATCAATGATATTGAAAATATGAATATTCAGATTTTATTAATGATAGTGGTAAACTGTTG
AATTTTGAATCATATGTTATTCCTGATGAATTATTAGAAGAAGGACAATTAAGATTATTAGATACTGATA
CTTCTATAGTTGTACCTGTAGATACACATATTAGATTCGTTGTAACAGCTGCTGATGTTATTCATGATTT
TGCTATCCCAAGTTTAGGTATTAAAGTTGATGCTACTCCTGGTAGATTAAATCAAGTTTCTGCTTTAATT
CAAAGAGAAGGTGTCTTCTATGGGGCATGTTCTGAGTTGTGTGGGACAGGTCATGCAAATATGCCAATTA
AGATCGAAGCAGTATCATTACCTAAATTTTTGGAATGATTAAATTAACAATAATTAATATTTACTTATTA
TTAATATTTTTAATTATTAAAAATAATAATAATAATAATAATTATAATAATATTCTTAAATATAATAAAG
ATATAGATTTATATTCTATTCAATCACCTTATATTAAAAATATAAATATTATTAAAAGAGGTTATCATAC
TTCTTTAAATAATAAATTAATTATTGTTCAAAAAGATAATAAAAATAATAATAAGAATAATTTAGAAATA
GATAATTTTTATAAATGATTAGTAGGATTTACAGATGGAGATGGTAGTTTTTATATTAAATTAAATGATA
AAAAATATTTAAGATTTTTTTATGGTTTTAGAATACATATTGATGATAAAGCATGTTTAGAAAAGATTAG
AAATATATTAAATATACCTTCTAATTTTGAAGAACTACTTAAAACAATTATATTAGTAAATTCACAAAAG
AAATGGTTATATTCTAATATTGTAACTATTTTTGATAAGTATCCTTGTTTAACAATTAAATATTATAGTT
ATTATAAATGAAAAATAGCTATAATTAATAATTTAAATGGTATATCTTATAATAATAAAGATTTATTAAA
TATTAAAAATACAATTAATAATTATGAAGTTATACCTAATTTAAAAATTCCATATGATAAAATAAATGAT
TATTGAATTTTAGGTTTTATTGAAGCTGAAGGTTCATTTGATCTATCTCCAAAACGTAATATTTGTGGTT
TTAATGTTTCACAACATAAACGTAGTATTAATACATTAAAAGCTATTAAATCTTATGTATTAAATAATTG
AAAACCAATTGATAATACACCATTATTAATTAAAAATAAATTATTAAAAGATTGAGATTCATCTATTAAA
TTAACTAAACCTGATAAAAATGGAGTTATTAAATTAGAATTTAATAGAATAGATTTTTTATATTATGTTA
TTTTACCTAAATTATATTCATTAAAATGATATAGTCGTAAAGAAATTGATTTCCAATTATGAAAAACACT
TATAGAAATCTATATAAAAGGTTTACATAATACACTTAAAGGTTCTAATTTATTAAAATTAATTAATAAT
AATATTAATAAAAAAAGATATTATTCTAATTATAATATTTCTCCTTTCGGGGTTCCGGCTCCCGTGGCCG
GGCCCCGATGATAAGCTGTCAAACATGAGAATTAATTCCTGCAGCCCGGGGGATCCACTAGTTCTAGAGC
GGCCGCCACCGCGGTGGAGCTCCAATTCGCCCTATAGTGAGTCGTATTACAATTCACTGGCCGTCGTTTT
ACAACGTCGTGACTGGGAAAACCCTGGCGTTACCCAACTTAATCGCCTTGCAGCACATCCCCCTTTCGCC
AGCTGGCGTAATAGCGAAGAGGCCCGCACCGATCGCCCTTCCCAACAGTTGCGCAGCCTGAATGGCGAAT
GGG
[124 nt withheld, positions 6514-6637]
C
[91 nt withheld, positions 6639-6729]
A
[49 nt withheld, positions 6731-6779]
CCTTTGACGTTGGAGTCCACGTTCTTT
[37 nt withheld, positions 6807-6843]
ACCCTATCTCGGTCTATTCTTTTGATTTATAAGGGATTTTGCCGATTTCGGCCTATTGGTTAAAAAATGA
GCTGATTTAACAAAAATTTAACGCGAATTTTAACAAAATATTAACGCTTACAATTTAG
Features (pLannotate 1.2.2; 19 found; start..end, strand, type, name):
     24..128     +  promoter       AmpR promoter: bla
    129..989     +  CDS            AmpR: β-lactamase; bla; confers resistance to ampicillin, carbenicillin, and related antibiotics
   1160..1748    +  rep_origin     ori: high-copy-number ColE1/pMB1/pBR322/pUC origin of replication
   1931..2023    +  CDS            lacI (fragment): lac repressor; lacI; The lac repressor binds to the lac operator to inhibit transcription in E. coli. This inhibition can be relieved by adding lactose or isopropyl-β-D-thiogalactopyranoside (IPTG).
   2036..2057    +  protein_bind   CAP binding site: CAP binding activates transcription in the presence of cAMP. E. coli catabolite activator protein
   2072..2102    +  promoter       lac promoter: promoter for the E. coli lac operon
   2110..2126    +  protein_bind   lac operator: The lac repressor binds to the lac operator to inhibit transcription in E. coli. This inhibition can be relieved by adding lactose or isopropyl-β-D-thiogalactopyranoside (IPTG). lac repressor encoded by lacI
   2171..2189    +  promoter       T3 promoter: promoter for bacteriophage T3 RNA polymerase
   2201..2242    -  misc_feature   MCS (fragment): pBluescript multiple cloning site
   2397..2420    -  misc_feature   CEN/ARS (fragment): S. cerevisiae CEN6 centromere fused to an autonomously replicating sequence
   2597..3865    +  CDS            ARG8: ARGD_YEAST - Experimental evidence at protein level: Swiss-Prot protein existence level 1. From Saccharomyces cerevisiae (strain ATCC 204508 / S288c) (Baker's yeast).
   3910..4035    +  CDS            YMRF1_YEAST (fragment): Protein predicted: Swiss-Prot protein existence level 4. From Saccharomyces cerevisiae (strain ATCC 204508 / S288c) (Baker's yeast).
   4338..5090    +  CDS            COX2: COX2_YEAST - Also known as OXI1. Experimental evidence at protein level: Swiss-Prot protein existence level 1. Component of the cytochrome c oxidase, the last enzyme in the mitochondrial electron transport chain which drives oxidative phosphorylation. The respiratory chain contains 3 multisubunit complexes succinate dehydrogenase (complex II, CII), ubiquinol- cytochrome c oxidoreductase (cytochrome b-c1 complex, complex III, CIII) and cytochrome c oxidase (complex IV, CIV), that cooperate to transfer electrons derived from NADH and succinate to molecular oxygen, creating an electrochemical gra
   5075..6202    +  CDS            YMRF1_YEAST (fragment): Protein predicted: Swiss-Prot protein existence level 4. From Saccharomyces cerevisiae (strain ATCC 204508 / S288c) (Baker's yeast).
   6236..6252    -  promoter       tet promoter (fragment): E. coli promoter for tetracycline efflux protein gene
   6264..6322    -  misc_feature   MCS (fragment): pBluescript multiple cloning site
   6331..6349    -  promoter       T7 promoter: promoter for bacteriophage T7 RNA polymerase
   6352..6509    +  CDS            lacZα (fragment): LacZα fragment of β-galactosidase; lacZ fragment
   6514..6942    +  rep_origin     f1 ori (sequence partly withheld): f1 bacteriophage origin of replication; arrow indicates direction of (+) strand synthesis
