[The description below was written by a language model from this plasmid's Addgene catalogue record and pLannotate feature annotations shown in this document.]
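Description:
pPT24-mtArg8m-V5 is a 6,971-nt yeast mitochondrial transformation plasmid built on the pPT24 backbone and intended for biolistic delivery into Saccharomyces cerevisiae, so that the Arg8m reporter is expressed from mitochondrial DNA rather than from the nucleus. The bacterial portion looks like a pBluescript-type framework. It has a high-copy ColE1/pUC origin, an ampicillin resistance gene (bla) with its own promoter, an f1 phage origin, and remnants of the lac promoter/operator, lacZα and multiple cloning site flanked by T3 and T7 promoters. The feature table shows no nuclear yeast selectable marker or functional yeast replication origin. The short CEN/ARS, lacI and tet promoter matches are small fragments and most likely annotation artefacts, perhaps of AT-rich sequence.

The payload is an ARG8 coding sequence of about 1.27 kb. ARG8m is generally a version of the nuclear arginine biosynthesis gene recoded for the mitochondrial genetic code, so it can be translated inside the organelle and restore arginine prototrophy in arg8 mutants. The catalogue lists a C-terminal V5 epitope tag for detecting the protein, although the tag is not annotated separately in the feature table. According to the depositor, the insert is flanked by the COX2 5' and 3' UTRs, which would supply mitochondrial expression signals. A complete COX2 gene lies further downstream, and the table confirms this, along with adjacent mitochondrial reading-frame fragments (YMRF1). These native mitochondrial sequences plausibly provide homology for recombination with mtDNA and a means of following transformants, but the record does not say so. The construct comes from work towards CRISPR-based editing of the yeast mitochondrial genome.
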