Addgene plasmid #251979: pPT24-mtArg8m-V5
Purpose: For biolistic transformation to express Arg8m from mtDNA
Depositing lab: Alice Ting. Depositing organization: Stanford University. Publication: Towards CRISPR-based editing of the mitochondrial genome in yeast. Yin S, Jarosz DF, Ting AY. Proc Natl Acad Sci U S A. 2026 Jan 20;123(3):e2505894123. doi: 10.1073/pnas.2505894123. Epub 2026 Jan 16. PubMed 41543903.
Backbone
  Vector backbone: pPT24
  Vector type: Yeast Expression
Growth in bacteria
  Bacterial resistance: Ampicillin, 100 μg/mL
  Growth temperature: 37°C
  Growth strain: DH5alpha
  Copy number: High Copy
Gene/Insert
  Gene/Insert name: mtArg8m
  Species: S. cerevisiae (budding yeast)
  Tag / fusion protein: V5 (C terminal on insert)
  Cloning method: Restriction Enzyme; 5′ cloning site unknown (unknown if destroyed)
Terms and licenses: Academic/Nonprofit Terms; Industry Terms: Not Available to Industry
Depositor comments: Insert is flanked by the 5' and 3'UTR of COX2 and the complete COX2 gene further downstream. Please visit https://doi.org/10.64898/2025.12.09.693232 for bioRxiv preprint.
How to cite: pPT24-mtArg8m-V5 was a gift from Alice Ting (Addgene plasmid # 251979 ; http://n2t.net/addgene:251979 ; RRID:Addgene_251979)
